>Addgene plasmid #213139 | Skp | addgene full sequence | sequence record 422152 | Addgene NGS Result
ATCCGGATATAGTTCCTCCTTTCAGCAAAAAACCCCTCAAGACCCGTTTAGAGGCCCCAAGGGGTTATGC
TAGTTATTGCTCAGCGGTGGCAGCAGCCAACTCAGCTTCCTTTCGGGCTTTGTTAGCAGCCGGATCTCAG
TGGTGGTGGTGGTGGTGCTCGAGTTATTTAACCTGTTTCAGTACGTCGGCAGTGATGTCTTTTACATCGC
TGCTGTTGTAAGCAACGGCGTTTGCATCAACAACCAGATCGATATCCTGGCTGTTGGCAACGGATTTCAC
AGCAGTCTGGATACGAGTAACCAGTTTGCCGCGTTCTTCGTTGGAACGACGTGCGCGATCCTGCTCAAAA
GCCTGCGCTTTCTGAGCAAAAGTCTGGCGCTGAGCCATCACGTCTTTTTCCAGCTTAGTGCGATCGCTGC
CCGCTTTCATGGACTGCAGCTTTTTCATTTTAGCCTGCAGATCGGTTTCCATACGCTGCAGTTCGCTGGC
ACGGCCTTTGAACTCATTTTCCAGCGTGTTAGAAACACCGGTTTTCTGCGCTACCTGCTGGAACAGGCTG
CCCATGTTGACGATTGCAATTTTGTCAGCCATATGGCTGCCCTGGAAATATAGGTTCTCGCTGTGATGAT
GATGATGATGGCTGCTGCCCATGGTATATCTCCTTCTTAAAGTTAAACAAAATTATTTCTAGAGGGGAAT
TGTTATCCGCTCACAATTCCCCTATAGTGAGTCGTATTAATTTCGCGGGATCGAGATCTCGATCCTCTAC
GCCGGACGCATCGTGGCCGGCATCACCGGCGCCACAGGTGCGGTTGCTGGCGCCTATATCGCCGACATCA
CCGATGGGGAAGATCGGGCTCGCCACTTCGGGCTCATGAGCGCTTGTTTCGGCGTGGGTATGGTGGCAGG
CCCCGTGGCCGGGGGACTGTTGGGCGCCATCTCCTTGCATGCACCATTCCTTGCGGCGGCGGTGCTCAAC
GGCCTCAACCTACTACTGGGCTGCTTCCTAATGCAGGAGTCGCATAAGGGAGAGCGTCGAGATCCCGGAC
ACCATCGAATGGCGCAAAACCTTTCGCGGTATGGCATGATAGCGCCCGGAAGAGAGTCAATTCAGGGTGG
TGAATGTGAAACCAGTAACGTTATACGATGTCGCAGAGTATGCCGGTGTCTCTTATCAGACCGTTTCCCG
CGTGGTGAACCAGGCCAGCCACGTTTCTGCGAAAACGCGGGAAAAAGTGGAAGCGGCGATGGCGGAGCTG
AATTACATTCCCAACCGCGTGGCACAACAACTGGCGGGCAAACAGTCGTTGCTGATTGGCGTTGCCACCT
CCAGTCTGGCCCTGCACGCGCCGTCGCAAATTGTCGCGGCGATTAAATCTCGCGCCGATCAACTGGGTGC
CAGCGTGGTGGTGTCGATGGTAGAACGAAGCGGCGTCGAAGCCTGTAAAGCGGCGGTGCACAATCTTCTC
GCGCAACGCGTCAGTGGGCTGATCATTAACTATCCGCTGGATGACCAGGATGCCATTGCTGTGGAAGCTG
CCTGCACTAATGTTCCGGCGTTATTTCTTGATGTCTCTGACCAGACACCCATCAACAGTATTATTTTCTC
CCATGAAGACGGTACGCGACTGGGCGTGGAGCATCTGGTCGCATTGGGTCACCAGCAAATCGCGCTGTTA
GCGGGCCCATTAAGTTCTGTCTCGGCGCGTCTGCGTCTGGCTGGCTGGCATAAATATCTCACTCGCAATC
AAATTCAGCCGATAGCGGAACGGGAAGGCGACTGGAGTGCCATGTCCGGTTTTCAACAAACCATGCAAAT
GCTGAATGAGGGCATCGTTCCCACTGCGATGCTGGTTGCCAACGATCAGATGGCGCTGGGCGCAATGCGC
GCCATTACCGAGTCCGGGCTGCGCGTTGGTGCGGATATCTCGGTAGTGGGATACGACGATACCGAAGACA
GCTCATGTTATATCCCGCCGTTAACCACCATCAAACAGGATTTTCGCCTGCTGGGGCAAACCAGCGTGGA
CCGCTTGCTGCAACTCTCTCAGGGCCAGGCGGTGAAGGGCAATCAGCTGTTGCCCGTCTCACTGGTGAAA
AGAAAAACCACCCTGGCGCCCAATACGCAAACCGCCTCTCCCCGCGCGTTGGCCGATTCATTAATGCAGC
TGGCACGACAGGTTTCCCGACTGGAAAGCGGGCAGTGAGCGCAACGCAATTAATGTAAGTTAGCTCACTC
ATTAGGCACCGGGATCTCGACCGATGCCCTTGAGAGCCTTCAACCCAGTCAGCTCCTTCCGGTGGGCGCG
GGGCATGACTATCGTCGCCGCACTTATGACTGTCTTCTTTATCATGCAACTCGTAGGACAGGTGCCGGCA
GCGCTCTGGGTCATTTTCGGCGAGGACCGCTTTCGCTGGAGCGCGACGATGATCGGCCTGTCGCTTGCGG
TATTCGGAATCTTGCACGCCCTCGCTCAAGCCTTCGTCACTGGTCCCGCCACCAAACGTTTCGGCGAGAA
GCAGGCCATTATCGCCGGCATGGCGGCCCCACGGGTGCGCATGATCGTGCTCCTGTCGTTGAGGACCCGG
CTAGGCTGGCGGGGTTGCCTTACTGGTTAGCAGAATGAATCACCGATACGCGAGCGAACGTGAAGCGACT
GCTGCTGCAAAACGTCTGCGACCTGAGCAACAACATGAATGGTCTTCGGTTTCCGTGTTTCGTAAAGTCT
GGAAACGCGGAAGTCAGCGCCCTGCACCATTATGTTCCGGATCTGCATCGCAGGATGCTGCTGGCTACCC
TGTGGAACACCTACATCTGTATTAACGAAGCGCTGGCATTGACCCTGAGTGATTTTTCTCTGGTCCCGCC
GCATCCATACCGCCAGTTGTTTACCCTCACAACGTTCCAGTAACCGGGCATGTTCATCATCAGTAACCCG
TATCGTGAGCATCCTCTCTCGTTTCATCGGTATCATTACCCCCATGAACAGAAATCCCCCTTACACGGAG
GCATCAGTGACCAAACAGGAAAAAACCGCCCTTAACATGGCCCGCTTTATCAGAAGCCAGACATTAACGC
TTCTGGAGAAACTCAACGAGCTGGACGCGGATGAACAGGCAGACATCTGTGAATCGCTTCACGACCACGC
TGATGAGCTTTACCGCAGCTGCCTCGCGCGTTTCGGTGATGACGGTGAAAACCTCTGACACATGCAGCTC
CCGGAGACGGTCACAGCTTGTCTGTAAGCGGATGCCGGGAGCAGACAAGCCCGTCAGGGCGCGTCAGCGG
GTGTTGGCGGGTGTCGGGGCGCAGCCATGACCCAGTCACGTAGCGATAGCGGAGTGTATACTGGCTTAAC
TATGCGGCATCAGAGCAGATTGTACTGAGAGTGCACCATTGCGGTGTGAAATACCGCACAGATGCGTAAG
GAGAAAATACCGCATCAGGCGCTCTTCCGCTTCCTCGCTCACTGACTCGCTGCGCTCGGTCGTTCGGCTG
CGGCGAGCGGTATCAGCTCACTCAAAGGCGGTAATACGGTTATCCACAGAATCAGGGGATAACGCAGGAA
AGAACATGTGAGCAAAAGGCCAGCAAAAGGCCAGGAACCGTAAAAAGGCCGCGTTGCTGGCGTTTTTCCA
TAGGCTCCGCCCCCCTGACGAGCATCACAAAAATCGACGCTCAAGTCAGAGGTGGCGAAACCCGACAGGA
CTATAAAGATACCAGGCGTTTCCCCCTGGAAGCTCCCTCGTGCGCTCTCCTGTTCCGACCCTGCCGCTTA
CCGGATACCTGTCCGCCTTTCTCCCTTCGGGAAGCGTGGCGCTTTCTCATAGCTCACGCTGTAGGTATCT
CAGTTCGGTGTAGGTCGTTCGCTCCAAGCTGGGCTGTGTGCACGAACCCCCCGTTCAGCCCGACCGCTGC
GCCTTATCCGGTAACTATCGTCTTGAGTCCAACCCGGTAAGACACGACTTATCGCCACTGGCAGCAGCCA
CTGGTAACAGGATTAGCAGAGCGAGGTATGTAGGCGGTGCTACAGAGTTCTTGAAGTGGTGGCCTAACTA
CGGCTACACTAGAAGGACAGTATTTGGTATCTGCGCTCTGCTGAAGCCAGTTACCTTCGGAAAAAGAGTT
GGTAGCTCTTGATCCGGCAAACAAACCACCGCTGGTAGCGGTGGTTTTTTTGTTTGCAAGCAGCAGATTA
CGCGCAGAAAAAAAGGATCTCAAGAAGATCCTTTGATCTTTTCTACGGGGTCTGACGCTCAGTGGAACGA
AAACTCACGTTAAGGGATTTTGGTCATGAACAATAAAACTGTCTGCTTACATAAACAGTAATACAAGGGG
TGTTATGAGCCATATTCAACGGGAAACGTCTTGCTCTAGGCCGCGATTAAATTCCAACATGGATGCTGAT
TTATATGGGTATAAATGGGCTCGCGATAATGTCGGGCAATCAGGTGCGACAATCTATCGATTGTATGGGA
AGCCCGATGCGCCAGAGTTGTTTCTGAAACATGGCAAAGGTAGCGTTGCCAATGATGTTACAGATGAGAT
GGTCAGACTAAACTGGCTGACGGAATTTATGCCTCTTCCGACCATCAAGCATTTTATCCGTACTCCTGAT
GATGCATGGTTACTCACCACTGCGATCCCCGGGAAAACAGCATTCCAGGTATTAGAAGAATATCCTGATT
CAGGTGAAAATATTGTTGATGCGCTGGCAGTGTTCCTGCGCCGGTTGCATTCGATTCCTGTTTGTAATTG
TCCTTTTAACAGCGATCGCGTATTTCGTCTCGCTCAGGCGCAATCACGAATGAATAACGGTTTGGTTGAT
GCGAGTGATTTTGATGACGAGCGTAATGGCTGGCCTGTTGAACAAGTCTGGAAAGAAATGCATAAACTTT
TGCCATTCTCACCGGATTCAGTCGTCACTCATGGTGATTTCTCACTTGATAACCTTATTTTTGACGAGGG
GAAATTAATAGGTTGTATTGATGTTGGACGAGTCGGAATCGCAGACCGATACCAGGATCTTGCCATCCTA
TGGAACTGCCTCGGTGAGTTTTCTCCTTCATTACAGAAACGGCTTTTTCAAAAATATGGTATTGATAATC
CTGATATGAATAAATTGCAGTTTCATTTGATGCTCGATGAGTTTTTCTAAGAATTAATTCATGAGCGGAT
ACATATTTGAATGTATTTAGAAAAATAAACAAATAGGGGTTCCGCGCACATTTCCCCGAAAAGTGCCACC
TAAATTGTAAGCGTTAATATTTTGTTAAAATTCGCGTTAAATTTTTGTTAAATCAGCTCATTTTTTAACC
AATAGGCCGAAATCGGCAAAATCCCTTATAAATCAAAAGAATAGACCGAGATAGGGT
[37 nt withheld, positions 5378-5414]
AAAGAACGTGGACTCCAACGTCAAAGG
[49 nt withheld, positions 5442-5490]
T
[91 nt withheld, positions 5492-5582]
G
[124 nt withheld, positions 5584-5707]
CCCATTCGCCA
Features (pLannotate 1.2.2; 20 found; start..end, strand, type, name):
     26..73      -  terminator     T7 terminator: transcription terminator for bacteriophage T7 RNA polymerase
     81..130     -  CDS            SET1 (fragment): solubility-enhancement tag derived from T7 phage gene 10B
    140..157     -  CDS            9xHis (fragment): 9xHis affinity tag
    167..589     -  CDS            skp (fragment): SKP_ECOLI - Also known as hlpA, ompH. Experimental evidence at protein level: Swiss-Prot protein existence level 1. Molecular chaperone that interacts specifically with outer membrane proteins, thus maintaining the solubility of early folding intermediates during passage through the periplasm. Required for the efficient release of OmpA from the inner membrane, the maintenance of its solubility in the periplasm, and, in association with lipopolysaccharide (LPS), for the efficient folding and insertion of OmpA into the outer membrane. From Escherichia coli (strain K12).
    624..640     -  CDS            capTEV™ (fragment): composite tag for in vivo biotinylation, TEV protease cleavage, and 6xHis tagging
    659..681     -  RBS            RBS: efficient ribosome binding site from bacteriophage T7 gene 10 (Olins and Rangwala, 1989)
    696..720     -  protein_bind   lac operator: The lac repressor binds to the lac operator to inhibit transcription in E. coli. This inhibition can be relieved by adding lactose or isopropyl-β-D-thiogalactopyranoside (IPTG). lac repressor encoded by lacI
    721..739     -  promoter       T7 promoter: promoter for bacteriophage T7 RNA polymerase
    761..1040    +  CDS            TcR (fragment): tetracycline efflux protein; tet; confers resistance to tetracycline
   1048..1125    +  promoter       lacI promoter: lacI
   1126..2208    +  CDS            lacI: lac repressor; lacI; The lac repressor binds to the lac operator to inhibit transcription in E. coli. This inhibition can be relieved by adding lactose or isopropyl-β-D-thiogalactopyranoside (IPTG).
   2221..2242    +  protein_bind   CAP binding site: CAP binding activates transcription in the presence of cAMP. E. coli catabolite activator protein
   2257..2548    +  CDS            TcR (fragment): tetracycline efflux protein; tet; confers resistance to tetracycline
   2620..3000    -  CDS            YPB1_ECOLX: Protein predicted: Swiss-Prot protein existence level 4. From Escherichia coli.
   3017..3208    +  CDS            rop: Rop protein, which maintains plasmids at low copy number; rop
   3310..3449    +  misc_feature   bom: basis of mobility region from pBR322
   3635..4223    -  rep_origin     ori: high-copy-number ColE1/pMB1/pBR322/pUC origin of replication
   4345..5160    +  CDS            KanR: aminoglycoside phosphotransferase; aph(3')-Ia; confers resistance to kanamycin in bacteria or G418 (Geneticin®) in eukaryotes
   5169..5226    -  promoter       AmpR promoter (fragment): bla
   5279..5707    -  rep_origin     f1 ori (sequence partly withheld): f1 bacteriophage origin of replication; arrow indicates direction of (+) strand synthesis
