[The description below was written by a language model from this plasmid's Addgene catalogue record and pLannotate feature annotations shown in this document.]
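Description:
Skp is a bacterial expression plasmid built on the pET28b backbone for producing the Escherichia coli periplasmic chaperone Skp (also known as HlpA or OmpH). The insert encodes residues 21–161, about 420 bp. Starting at residue 21 presumably leaves out the N-terminal export signal, so the protein would be made in its mature form in the cytoplasm, although the record does not say this explicitly. According to the depositor, the open reading frame is arranged as an N-terminal 6xHis tag, then a TEV protease cleavage site, then Skp, so the affinity tag can be removed after purification. The feature table agrees with this layout: a short match to a TEV/His composite tag lies just upstream of the skp coding sequence. A further His-tag fragment annotated downstream of skp, before the terminator, is probably the backbone's C-terminal His sequence, and the record does not show whether it is translated.

Expression is driven by a T7 promoter with an adjacent lac operator and the T7 gene 10 ribosome binding site, and transcription ends at the T7 terminator. The plasmid also carries lacI under its own promoter, which keeps the cassette repressed until IPTG is added. A host that supplies T7 RNA polymerase is required, and the depositing lab uses BL21(DE3). The plasmid replicates from a pBR322-type ColE1 origin accompanied by rop and bom, is selected with kanamycin through the aph(3')-Ia gene, and also contains an f1 origin. The short TcR and AmpR promoter fragments in the annotation are backbone remnants rather than functional markers. The associated publication concerns screening for inhibitors of the BAM outer membrane protein assembly complex, where purified Skp would plausibly keep unfolded outer membrane protein substrates soluble.
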