Addgene plasmid #213139: Skp
Purpose: Expresses chaperone protein SKP
Depositing lab: Sebastian Hiller. Depositing organization: University of Basel. Publication: High-throughput screening of BAM inhibitors in native membrane environment. Rath P, Hermann A, Schaefer R, Agustoni E, Vonach JM, Siegrist M, Miscenic C, Tschumi A, Roth D, Bieniossek C, Hiller S. Nat Commun. 2023 Sep 13;14(1):5648. doi: 10.1038/s41467-023-41445-w. PubMed 37704632.
Backbone
  Vector backbone: pET28b
  Vector type: Bacterial Expression
Growth in bacteria
  Bacterial resistance: Kanamycin, 50 μg/mL
  Growth temperature: 37°C
  Growth strain: DH5alpha
  Growth instructions: The depositing lab uses BL21(DE3) for protein expression.
  Copy number: Unknown
Gene/Insert
  Gene/Insert name: SKP (21-161)
  Species: E.coli
  Insert size (bp): 420
  Entrez Gene: skp (a.k.a. b0178, ECK0177, JW0173, hlpA, ompH)
  Promoter: T7
  Tag / fusion protein: 6xHis (N terminal on insert)
  Cloning method: Unknown
  Sequencing primers: 5′ T7; 3′ T7 term
Terms and licenses: Academic/Nonprofit Terms; Industry Terms: Not Available to Industry
Depositor comments: 6xHis-tag -- TEV cleavage site -- SKP
How to cite: Skp was a gift from Sebastian Hiller (Addgene plasmid # 213139 ; http://n2t.net/addgene:213139 ; RRID:Addgene_213139)
