>Addgene plasmid #213139 | Skp | depositor partial sequence | sequence record 415882 | insert
ATGGGCAGCAGCCATCATCATCATCATCACAGCGAGAACCTATATTTCCAGGGCAGCCATATGGCTGACA
AAATTGCAATCGTCAACATGGGCAGCCTGTTCCAGCAGGTAGCGCAGAAAACCGGTGTTTCTAACACGCT
GGAAAATGAGTTCAAAGGCCGTGCCAGCGAACTGCAGCGTATGGAAACCGATCTGCAGGCTAAAATGAAA
AAGCTGCAGTCCATGAAAGCGGGCAGCGATCGCACTAAGCTGGAAAAAGACGTGATGGCTCAGCGCCAGA
CTTTTGCTCAGAAAGCGCAGGCTTTTGAGCAGGATCGCGCACGTCGTTCCAACGAAGAACGCGGCAAACT
GGTTACTCGTATCCAGACTGCTGTGAAATCCGTTGCCAACAGCCAGGATATCGATCTGGTTGTTGATGCA
AACGCCGTTGCTTACAACAGCAGCGATGTAAAAGACATCACTGCCGACGTACTGAAACAGGTTAAATAA
